Addgene plasmid #113913: pET-51b(+)_NADP-Snifit
Purpose: Plasmid encoding the bacterial expression of the FRET semi-synthetic biosensor measuring the ratio NADPH/NADP+
Depositing lab: Kai Johnsson. Depositing organization: Max Planck Institute for Medical Research. Publication: Semisynthetic biosensors for mapping cellular concentrations of nicotinamide adenine dinucleotides. Sallin O, Reymond L, Gondrand C, Raith F, Koch B, Johnsson K. eLife. 2018 May 29;7. pii: 32638. doi: 10.7554/eLife.32638. PubMed 29809136.
Backbone
  Vector backbone: pET51-b(+)
  Backbone manufacturer: Novagen
  Backbone size w/o insert (bp): 5218
  Total vector size (bp): 7537
  Vector type: Bacterial Expression
Growth in bacteria
  Bacterial resistance: Ampicillin, 100 μg/mL
  Growth temperature: 37°C
  Growth strain: DH5alpha
  Copy number: Low Copy
Gene/Insert
  Gene/Insert name: NADP-Snifit (alt name: hSPR-HaloTag7-Pro30-SNAPtag)
  Species: Synthetic
  Insert size (bp): 2475
  Promoter: T7
  Cloning method: Gibson Cloning
  Sequencing primers: 5′ T7; 3′ pET-RP
Terms and licenses: Academic/Nonprofit Terms; Industry Terms: Not Available to Industry
How to cite: pET-51b(+)_NADP-Snifit was a gift from Kai Johnsson (Addgene plasmid # 113913 ; http://n2t.net/addgene:113913 ; RRID:Addgene_113913)
