[The description below was written by a language model from this plasmid's Addgene catalogue record and pLannotate feature annotations shown in this document.]
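Description:
pET-51b(+)_NADP-Snifit is a bacterial expression plasmid built on the Novagen pET-51b(+) backbone, about 7.5 kb in total, for producing the protein component of a semisynthetic FRET biosensor that reports the NADPH/NADP+ ratio. It is selected with ampicillin through the β-lactamase gene. It replicates from a pBR322-type ColE1 origin accompanied by the rop gene and bom region, consistent with its catalogued low copy number. An f1 origin is also present. Short tetracycline-resistance fragments and a predicted E. coli open reading frame appear to be non-functional remnants of the pBR322 lineage.

Expression is driven by a T7 promoter followed by a lac operator and the T7 gene 10 ribosome binding site, and it ends at a T7 terminator. The plasmid-borne lacI gene supplies repressor, so transcription is IPTG-inducible in hosts that provide T7 RNA polymerase. The roughly 2.5 kb synthetic insert, assembled by Gibson cloning, encodes an N-terminal Strep-Tag II followed by human sepiapterin reductase (SPR), HaloTag7, a 30-proline linker and SNAP-tag. The annotation software labels the SNAP-tag as an MGMT fragment, because SNAP-tag is derived from that alkyltransferase. The unannotated gap between the HaloTag and MGMT features matches the position expected for the polyproline spacer. A short C-terminal match called as a SET1 fragment is of uncertain significance.

In this design SPR is the NADP(H)-binding sensing domain, while the two self-labelling tags allow covalent attachment of synthetic fluorophore-bearing substrates that form the FRET pair. The purified protein is therefore labelled after expression to give the working sensor. The depositor and sequencing-derived records differ by only three nucleotides, in the bom region, and carry identical annotations.
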