Features (pLannotate 1.2.2; 21 found; start..end, strand, type, name):
     12..467     +  rep_origin     f1 ori (sequence partly withheld): f1 bacteriophage origin of replication; arrow indicates direction of (+) strand synthesis
    582..1442    -  CDS            AmpR: β-lactamase; bla; confers resistance to ampicillin, carbenicillin, and related antibiotics
   1443..1535    -  promoter       AmpR promoter: bla
   1616..2204    +  rep_origin     ori: high-copy-number ColE1/pMB1/pBR322/pUC origin of replication
   2390..2532    -  misc_feature   bom: basis of mobility region from pBR322
   2634..2825    -  CDS            rop: Rop protein, which maintains plasmids at low copy number; rop
   2842..3222    +  CDS            YPB1_ECOLX: Protein predicted: Swiss-Prot protein existence level 4. From Escherichia coli.
   3284..3348    -  CDS            TcR (fragment): tetracycline efflux protein; tet; confers resistance to tetracycline
   3363..3384    -  protein_bind   CAP binding site: CAP binding activates transcription in the presence of cAMP. E. coli catabolite activator protein
   3397..4479    -  CDS            lacI: lac repressor; lacI; The lac repressor binds to the lac operator to inhibit transcription in E. coli. This inhibition can be relieved by adding lactose or isopropyl-β-D-thiogalactopyranoside (IPTG).
   4480..4557    -  promoter       lacI promoter: lacI
   4565..4844    -  CDS            TcR (fragment): tetracycline efflux protein; tet; confers resistance to tetracycline
   4870..4888    +  promoter       T7 promoter: promoter for bacteriophage T7 RNA polymerase
   4889..4913    +  protein_bind   lac operator: The lac repressor binds to the lac operator to inhibit transcription in E. coli. This inhibition can be relieved by adding lactose or isopropyl-β-D-thiogalactopyranoside (IPTG). lac repressor encoded by lacI
   4928..4950    +  RBS            RBS: efficient ribosome binding site from bacteriophage T7 gene 10 (Olins and Rangwala, 1989)
   4966..4989    +  CDS            Strep-Tag II: peptide that binds Strep-Tactin®, an engineered form of streptavidin
   5020..5802    +  CDS            SPR: SPRE_HUMAN - Experimental evidence at protein level: Swiss-Prot protein existence level 1. Catalyzes the final one or two reductions in tetra- hydrobiopterin biosynthesis to form 5,6,7,8-tetrahydrobiopterin. From Homo sapiens (Human).
   5815..6698    +  CDS            HaloTag® (fragment): modified bacterial dehalogenase that forms covalent bonds with chloroalkane derivatives
   6823..7386    +  CDS            MGMT (fragment): MGMT_HUMAN - Experimental evidence at protein level: Swiss-Prot protein existence level 1. Involved in the cellular defense against the biological effects of O6-methylguanine (O6-MeG) and O4-methylthymine (O4-MeT) in DNA. Repairs the methylated nucleobase in DNA by stoichiometrically transferring the methyl group to a cysteine residue in the enzyme. This is a suicide reaction: the enzyme is irreversibly inactivated. From Homo sapiens (Human).
   7440..7457    +  CDS            SET1 (fragment): solubility-enhancement tag derived from T7 phage gene 10B
   7465..7512    +  terminator     T7 terminator: transcription terminator for bacteriophage T7 RNA polymerase
>Addgene plasmid #113913 | pET-51b(+)_NADP-Snifit | depositor full sequence | sequence record 215093 | pET-51b(+)_NADP-Snifit sequence 7537 bps
TGGCGAATGGG
[124 nt withheld, positions 12-135]
C
[91 nt withheld, positions 137-227]
A
[49 nt withheld, positions 229-277]
CCTTTGACGTTGGAGTCCACGTTCTTT
[37 nt withheld, positions 305-341]
ACCCTATCTCGGTCTATTCTTTTGATTTATAAGGGATTTTGCCGATTTCGGCCTATTGGTTAAAAAATGA
GCTGATTTAACAAAAATTTAACGCGAATTTTAACAAAATATTAACGTTTACAATTTCTGGCGGCACGATG
GCATGAGATTATCAAAAAGGATCTTCACCTAGATCCTTTTAAATTAAAAATGAAGTTTTAAATCAATCTA
AAGTATATATGAGTAAACTTGGTCTGACAGTTACCAATGCTTAATCAGTGAGGCACCTATCTCAGCGATC
TGTCTATTTCGTTCATCCATAGTTGCCTGACTCCCCGTCGTGTAGATAACTACGATACGGGAGGGCTTAC
CATCTGGCCCCAGTGCTGCAATGATACCGCGAGACCCACGCTCACCGGCTCCAGATTTATCAGCAATAAA
CCAGCCAGCCGGAAGGGCCGAGCGCAGAAGTGGTCCTGCAACTTTATCCGCCTCCATCCAGTCTATTAAT
TGTTGCCGGGAAGCTAGAGTAAGTAGTTCGCCAGTTAATAGTTTGCGCAACGTTGTTGCCATTGCTACAG
GCATCGTGGTGTCACGCTCGTCGTTTGGTATGGCTTCATTCAGCTCCGGTTCCCAACGATCAAGGCGAGT
TACATGATCCCCCATGTTGTGCAAAAAAGCGGTTAGCTCCTTCGGTCCTCCGATCGTTGTCAGAAGTAAG
TTGGCCGCAGTGTTATCACTCATGGTTATGGCAGCACTGCATAATTCTCTTACTGTCATGCCATCCGTAA
GATGCTTTTCTGTGACTGGTGAGTACTCAACCAAGTCATTCTGAGAATAGTGTATGCGGCGACCGAGTTG
CTCTTGCCCGGCGTCAATACGGGATAATACCGCGCCACATAGCAGAACTTTAAAAGTGCTCATCATTGGA
AAACGTTCTTCGGGGCGAAAACTCTCAAGGATCTTACCGCTGTTGAGATCCAGTTCGATGTAACCCACTC
GTGCACCCAACTGATCTTCAGCATCTTTTACTTTCACCAGCGTTTCTGGGTGAGCAAAAACAGGAAGGCA
AAATGCCGCAAAAAAGGGAATAAGGGCGACACGGAAATGTTGAATACTCATACTCTTCCTTTTTCAATCA
TGATTGAAGCATTTATCAGGGTTATTGTCTCATGAGCGGATACATATTTGAATGTATTTAGAAAAATAAA
CAAATAGGTCATGACCAAAATCCCTTAACGTGAGTTTTCGTTCCACTGAGCGTCAGACCCCGTAGAAAAG
ATCAAAGGATCTTCTTGAGATCCTTTTTTTCTGCGCGTAATCTGCTGCTTGCAAACAAAAAAACCACCGC
TACCAGCGGTGGTTTGTTTGCCGGATCAAGAGCTACCAACTCTTTTTCCGAAGGTAACTGGCTTCAGCAG
AGCGCAGATACCAAATACTGTCCTTCTAGTGTAGCCGTAGTTAGGCCACCACTTCAAGAACTCTGTAGCA
CCGCCTACATACCTCGCTCTGCTAATCCTGTTACCAGTGGCTGCTGCCAGTGGCGATAAGTCGTGTCTTA
CCGGGTTGGACTCAAGACGATAGTTACCGGATAAGGCGCAGCGGTCGGGCTGAACGGGGGGTTCGTGCAC
ACAGCCCAGCTTGGAGCGAACGACCTACACCGAACTGAGATACCTACAGCGTGAGCTATGAGAAAGCGCC
ACGCTTCCCGAAGGGAGAAAGGCGGACAGGTATCCGGTAAGCGGCAGGGTCGGAACAGGAGAGCGCACGA
GGGAGCTTCCAGGGGGAAACGCCTGGTATCTTTATAGTCCTGTCGGGTTTCGCCACCTCTGACTTGAGCG
TCGATTTTTGTGATGCTCGTCAGGGGGGCGGAGCCTATGGAAAAACGCCAGCAACGCGGCCTTTTTACGG
TTCCTGGCCTTTTGCTGGCCTTTTGCTCACATGTTCTTTCCTGCGTTATCCCCTGATTCTGTGGATAACC
GTATTACCGCCTTTGAGTGAGCTGATACCGCTCGCCGCAGCCGAACGACCGAGCGCAGCGAGTCAGTGAG
CGAGGAAGCGGAAGAGCGCCTGATGCGGTATTTTCTCCTTACGCATCTGTGCGGTATTTCACACCGCATA
TATGGTGCACTCTCAGTACAATCTGCTCTGATGCCGCATAGTTAAGCCAGTATACACTCCGCTATCGCTA
CGTGACTGGGTCATGGCTGCGCCCCGACACCCGCCAACACCCGCTGACGCGCCCTGACGGGCTTGTCTGC
TCCCGGCATCCGCTTACAGACAAGCTGTGACCGTCTCCGGGAGCTGCATGTGTCAGAGGTTTTCACCGTC
ATCACCGAAACGCGCGAGGCAGCTGCGGTAAAGCTCATCAGCGTGGTCGTGAAGCGATTCACAGATGTCT
GCCTGTTCATCCGCGTCCAGCTCGTTGAGTTTCTCCAGAAGCGTTAATGTCTGGCTTCTGATAAAGCGGG
CCATGTTAAGGGCGGTTTTTTCCTGTTTGGTCACTGATGCCTCCGTGTAAGGGGGATTTCTGTTCATGGG
GGTAATGATACCGATGAAACGAGAGAGGATGCTCACGATACGGGTTACTGATGATGAACATGCCCGGTTA
CTGGAACGTTGTGAGGGTAAACAACTGGCGGTATGGATGCGGCGGGACCAGAGAAAAATCACTCAGGGTC
AATGCCAGCGCTTCGTTAATACAGATGTAGGTGTTCCACAGGGTAGCCAGCAGCATCCTGCGATGCAGAT
CCGGAACATAATGGTGCAGGGCGCTGACTTCCGCGTTTCCAGACTTTACGAAACACGGAAACCGAAGACC
ATTCATGTTGTTGCTCAGGTCGCAGACGTTTTGCAGCAGCAGTCGCTTCACGTTCGCTCGCGTATCGGTG
ATTCATTCTGCTAACCAGTAAGGCAACCCCGCCAGCCTAGCCGGGTCCTCAACGACAGGAGCACGATCAT
GCTAGTCATGCCCCGCGCCCACCGGAAGGAGCTGACTGGGTTGAAGGCTCTCAAGGGCATCGGTCGAGAT
CCCGGTGCCTAATGAGTGAGCTAACTTACATTAATTGCGTTGCGCTCACTGCCCGCTTTCCAGTCGGGAA
ACCTGTCGTGCCAGCTGCATTAATGAATCGGCCAACGCGCGGGGAGAGGCGGTTTGCGTATTGGGCGCCA
GGGTGGTTTTTCTTTTCACCAGTGAGACGGGCAACAGCTGATTGCCCTTCACCGCCTGGCCCTGAGAGAG
TTGCAGCAAGCGGTCCACGCTGGTTTGCCCCAGCAGGCGAAAATCCTGTTTGATGGTGGTTAACGGCGGG
ATATAACATGAGCTGTCTTCGGTATCGTCGTATCCCACTACCGAGATGTCCGCACCAACGCGCAGCCCGG
ACTCGGTAATGGCGCGCATTGCGCCCAGCGCCATCTGATCGTTGGCAACCAGCATCGCAGTGGGAACGAT
GCCCTCATTCAGCATTTGCATGGTTTGTTGAAAACCGGACATGGCACTCCAGTCGCCTTCCCGTTCCGCT
ATCGGCTGAATTTGATTGCGAGTGAGATATTTATGCCAGCCAGCCAGACGCAGACGCGCCGAGACAGAAC
TTAATGGGCCCGCTAACAGCGCGATTTGCTGGTGACCCAATGCGACCAGATGCTCCACGCCCAGTCGCGT
ACCGTCTTCATGGGAGAAAATAATACTGTTGATGGGTGTCTGGTCAGAGACATCAAGAAATAACGCCGGA
ACATTAGTGCAGGCAGCTTCCACAGCAATGGCATCCTGGTCATCCAGCGGATAGTTAATGATCAGCCCAC
TGACGCGTTGCGCGAGAAGATTGTGCACCGCCGCTTTACAGGCTTCGACGCCGCTTCGTTCTACCATCGA
CACCACCACGCTGGCACCCAGTTGATCGGCGCGAGATTTAATCGCCGCGACAATTTGCGACGGCGCGTGC
AGGGCCAGACTGGAGGTGGCAACGCCAATCAGCAACGACTGTTTGCCCGCCAGTTGTTGTGCCACGCGGT
TGGGAATGTAATTCAGCTCCGCCATCGCCGCTTCCACTTTTTCCCGCGTTTTCGCAGAAACGTGGCTGGC
CTGGTTCACCACGCGGGAAACGGTCTGATAAGAGACACCGGCATACTCTGCGACATCGTATAACGTTACT
GGTTTCACATTCACCACCCTGAATTGACTCTCTTCCGGGCGCTATCATGCCATACCGCGAAAGGTTTTGC
GCCATTCGATGGTGTCCGGGATCTCGACGCTCTCCCTTATGCGACTCCTGCATTAGGAAGCAGCCCAGTA
GTAGGTTGAGGCCGTTGAGCACCGCCGCCGCAAGGAATGGTGCATGCAAGGAGATGGCGCCCAACAGTCC
CCCGGCCACGGGGCCTGCCACCATACCCACGCCGAAACAAGCGCTCATGAGCCCGAAGTGGCGAGCCCGA
TCTTCCCCATCGGTGATGTCGGCGATATAGGCGCCAGCAACCGCACCTGTGGCGCCGGTGATGCCGGCCA
CGATGCGTCCGGCGTAGAGGATCGAGATCGATCTCGATCCCGCGAAATTAATACGACTCACTATAGGGGA
ATTGTGAGCGGATAACAATTCCCCTCTAGAAATAATTTTGTTTAACTTTAAGAAGGAGATATACCATGGC
AAGCTGGAGCCACCCGCAGTTCGAAAAGGGTGCAGATGACGACGACAAGGTACCGCATATGGAGGGCGGG
CTGGGGCGTGCTGTGTGCTTGCTGACCGGGGCCTCCCGCGGCTTCGGCCGGACGCTGGCCCCGCTCCTGG
CCTCGCTGCTGTCGCCCGGCTCCGTGCTTGTCCTTAGCGCCCGCAACGACGAGGCACTGCGCCAGCTGGA
GGCCGAGCTGGGCGCCGAGCGGTCTGGCCTGCGCGTGGTGCGGGTGCCCGCCGACCTGGGCGCCGAGGCC
GGCTTGCAGCAGCTGCTCGGCGCCCTGCGCGAGCTCCCCCGGCCCAAGGGGCTGCAGCGACTGCTGCTTA
TCAACAACGCGGGCTCTCTTGGGGATGTGTCCAAAGGCTTCGTGGACCTGAGTGACTCCACTCAAGTGAA
CAACTACTGGGCACTGAACTTGACCTCCATGCTCTGCCTGACTTCCAGCGTCCTGAAGGCCTTCCCGGAC
AGTCCTGGCCTCAACAGAACCGTGGTTAACATCTCGTCCCTCTGTGCCCTGCAACCTTTCAAAGGCTGGG
CGCTGTACTGTGCAGGAAAGGCTGCTCGTGATATGCTGTTCCAGGTCCTGGCGCTGGAGGAACCTAATGT
GAGGGTGCTGAACTATGCCCCAGGTCCTCTGGACACAGACATGCAGCAGTTGGCCCGGGAGACCTCCGTG
GACCCAGACATGCGAAAAGGGCTGCAGGAGCTGAAGGCAAAGGGGAAGCTGGTGGATTGCAAGGTGTCAG
CCCAGAAACTGCTGAGCTTACTGGAAAAGGACGAGTTCAAGTCTGGAGCCCACGTGGACTTCTATGACAA
AGAATTCGGATCCGAAATCGGTACTGGCTTTCCATTCGACCCCCATTATGTGGAAGTCCTGGGCGAGCGC
ATGCACTACGTCGATGTTGGTCCGCGCGATGGCACCCCTGTGCTGTTCCTGCACGGTAACCCGACCTCCT
CCTACGTGTGGCGCAACATCATCCCGCATGTTGCACCGACCCATCGCTGCATTGCTCCAGACCTGATCGG
TATGGGCAAATCCGACAAACCAGACCTGGGTTATTTCTTCGACGACCACGTCCGCTTCATGGATGCCTTC
ATCGAAGCCCTGGGTCTGGAAGAGGTCGTCCTGGTCATTCACGACTGGGGCTCCGCTCTGGGTTTCCACT
GGGCCAAGCGCAATCCAGAGCGCGTCAAAGGTATTGCATTTATGGAGTTCATCCGCCCTATCCCGACCTG
GGACGAATGGCCAGAATTTGCCCGCGAGACCTTCCAGGCCTTCCGCACCACCGACGTCGGCCGCAAGCTG
ATCATCGATCAGAACGTTTTTATCGAGGGTACGCTGCCGATGGGTGTCGTCCGCCCGCTGACTGAAGTCG
AGATGGACCATTACCGCGAGCCGTTCCTGAATCCTGTTGACCGCGAGCCACTGTGGCGCTTCCCAAACGA
GCTGCCAATCGCCGGTGAGCCAGCGAACATCGTCGCGCTGGTCGAAGAATACATGGACTGGCTGCACCAG
TCCCCTGTCCCGAAGCTGCTGTTCTGGGGCACCCCAGGCGTTCTGATCCCACCGGCCGAAGCCGCTCGCC
TGGCCAAAAGCCTGCCTAACTGCAAGGCTGTGGACATCGGCCCGGGTCTGAATCTGCTGCAAGAAGACAA
CCCGGACCTGATCGGCAGCGAGATCGCGCGCTGGCTGTCTACTCTGGAGATTTCCGGTAGCGGCCGCCCT
CCTCCTCCGCCACCGCCACCACCGCCGCCGCCGCCACCACCACCTCCTCCGCCTCCTCCACCACCACCGC
CACCGCCTCCACCACCTGGCGGCCGCTCTCGGTCTCTCGAGATGGATAAAGACTGCGAAATGAAACGCAC
TACCCTGGACAGCCCGCTGGGTAAACTGGAACTGAGCGGTTGCGAGCAGGGCCTGCACGAAATCATTTTC
CTGGGCAAAGGTACGAGCGCTGCGGATGCGGTCGAAGTACCGGCTCCGGCTGCGGTTCTGGGTGGCCCGG
AGCCGCTGATGCAGGCTACCGCATGGCTGAACGCATATTTTCACCAGCCAGAGGCGATTGAAGAGTTCCC
TGTACCGGCCCTGCATCACCCGGTATTTCAGCAGGAATCCTTTACCCGTCAGGTACTGTGGAAACTGCTG
AAAGTAGTGAAATTCGGCGAGGTGATCTCCTATTCCCATCTGGCGGCGCTGGCTGGCAACCCAGCGGCAA
CTGCGGCGGTGAAAACCGCTCTGTCTGGTAATCCGGTGCCAATTCTGATCCCGTGCCACCGTGTGGTTCA
GGGCGACCTGGACGTAGGTGGCTACGAAGGCGGCCTGGCTGTGAAAGAATGGCTGCTGGCGCACGAAGGT
CACCGTCTGGGTAAACCAGGCCTGGGCGGAGCTCCGGGCTTCTCCTCAATTTCCGCTCATCACCACCATC
ATCACCATCACCACCACTAATTAACCTAGGCTGCTGCCACCGCTGAGCAATAACTAGCATAACCCCTTGG
GGCCTCTAAACGGGTCTTGAGGGGTTTTTTGCTGAAAGGAGGAACTATATCCGGAT
