Features (pLannotate 1.2.2; 21 found; start..end, strand, type, name):
     12..467     +  rep_origin     f1 ori (sequence partly withheld): f1 bacteriophage origin of replication; arrow indicates direction of (+) strand synthesis
    582..1442    -  CDS            AmpR: β-lactamase; bla; confers resistance to ampicillin, carbenicillin, and related antibiotics
   1443..1535    -  promoter       AmpR promoter: bla
   1616..2204    +  rep_origin     ori: high-copy-number ColE1/pMB1/pBR322/pUC origin of replication
   2390..2529    -  misc_feature   bom: basis of mobility region from pBR322
   2631..2822    -  CDS            rop: Rop protein, which maintains plasmids at low copy number; rop
   2839..3219    +  CDS            YPB1_ECOLX: Protein predicted: Swiss-Prot protein existence level 4. From Escherichia coli.
   3281..3345    -  CDS            TcR (fragment): tetracycline efflux protein; tet; confers resistance to tetracycline
   3360..3381    -  protein_bind   CAP binding site: CAP binding activates transcription in the presence of cAMP. E. coli catabolite activator protein
   3394..4476    -  CDS            lacI: lac repressor; lacI; The lac repressor binds to the lac operator to inhibit transcription in E. coli. This inhibition can be relieved by adding lactose or isopropyl-β-D-thiogalactopyranoside (IPTG).
   4477..4554    -  promoter       lacI promoter: lacI
   4562..4841    -  CDS            TcR (fragment): tetracycline efflux protein; tet; confers resistance to tetracycline
   4867..4885    +  promoter       T7 promoter: promoter for bacteriophage T7 RNA polymerase
   4886..4910    +  protein_bind   lac operator: The lac repressor binds to the lac operator to inhibit transcription in E. coli. This inhibition can be relieved by adding lactose or isopropyl-β-D-thiogalactopyranoside (IPTG). lac repressor encoded by lacI
   4925..4947    +  RBS            RBS: efficient ribosome binding site from bacteriophage T7 gene 10 (Olins and Rangwala, 1989)
   4963..4986    +  CDS            Strep-Tag II: peptide that binds Strep-Tactin®, an engineered form of streptavidin
   5017..5799    +  CDS            SPR: SPRE_HUMAN - Experimental evidence at protein level: Swiss-Prot protein existence level 1. Catalyzes the final one or two reductions in tetra- hydrobiopterin biosynthesis to form 5,6,7,8-tetrahydrobiopterin. From Homo sapiens (Human).
   5812..6695    +  CDS            HaloTag® (fragment): modified bacterial dehalogenase that forms covalent bonds with chloroalkane derivatives
   6820..7383    +  CDS            MGMT (fragment): MGMT_HUMAN - Experimental evidence at protein level: Swiss-Prot protein existence level 1. Involved in the cellular defense against the biological effects of O6-methylguanine (O6-MeG) and O4-methylthymine (O4-MeT) in DNA. Repairs the methylated nucleobase in DNA by stoichiometrically transferring the methyl group to a cysteine residue in the enzyme. This is a suicide reaction: the enzyme is irreversibly inactivated. From Homo sapiens (Human).
   7437..7454    +  CDS            SET1 (fragment): solubility-enhancement tag derived from T7 phage gene 10B
   7462..7509    +  terminator     T7 terminator: transcription terminator for bacteriophage T7 RNA polymerase
>Addgene plasmid #113913 | pET-51b(+)_NADP-Snifit | addgene full sequence | sequence record 222243 | Addgene NGS Result
TGGCGAATGGG
[124 nt withheld, positions 12-135]
C
[91 nt withheld, positions 137-227]
A
[49 nt withheld, positions 229-277]
CCTTTGACGTTGGAGTCCACGTTCTTT
[37 nt withheld, positions 305-341]
ACCCTATCTCGGTCTATTCTTTTGATTTATAAGGGATTTTGCCGATTTCGGCCTATTGGTTAAAAAATGA
GCTGATTTAACAAAAATTTAACGCGAATTTTAACAAAATATTAACGTTTACAATTTCTGGCGGCACGATG
GCATGAGATTATCAAAAAGGATCTTCACCTAGATCCTTTTAAATTAAAAATGAAGTTTTAAATCAATCTA
AAGTATATATGAGTAAACTTGGTCTGACAGTTACCAATGCTTAATCAGTGAGGCACCTATCTCAGCGATC
TGTCTATTTCGTTCATCCATAGTTGCCTGACTCCCCGTCGTGTAGATAACTACGATACGGGAGGGCTTAC
CATCTGGCCCCAGTGCTGCAATGATACCGCGAGACCCACGCTCACCGGCTCCAGATTTATCAGCAATAAA
CCAGCCAGCCGGAAGGGCCGAGCGCAGAAGTGGTCCTGCAACTTTATCCGCCTCCATCCAGTCTATTAAT
TGTTGCCGGGAAGCTAGAGTAAGTAGTTCGCCAGTTAATAGTTTGCGCAACGTTGTTGCCATTGCTACAG
GCATCGTGGTGTCACGCTCGTCGTTTGGTATGGCTTCATTCAGCTCCGGTTCCCAACGATCAAGGCGAGT
TACATGATCCCCCATGTTGTGCAAAAAAGCGGTTAGCTCCTTCGGTCCTCCGATCGTTGTCAGAAGTAAG
TTGGCCGCAGTGTTATCACTCATGGTTATGGCAGCACTGCATAATTCTCTTACTGTCATGCCATCCGTAA
GATGCTTTTCTGTGACTGGTGAGTACTCAACCAAGTCATTCTGAGAATAGTGTATGCGGCGACCGAGTTG
CTCTTGCCCGGCGTCAATACGGGATAATACCGCGCCACATAGCAGAACTTTAAAAGTGCTCATCATTGGA
AAACGTTCTTCGGGGCGAAAACTCTCAAGGATCTTACCGCTGTTGAGATCCAGTTCGATGTAACCCACTC
GTGCACCCAACTGATCTTCAGCATCTTTTACTTTCACCAGCGTTTCTGGGTGAGCAAAAACAGGAAGGCA
AAATGCCGCAAAAAAGGGAATAAGGGCGACACGGAAATGTTGAATACTCATACTCTTCCTTTTTCAATCA
TGATTGAAGCATTTATCAGGGTTATTGTCTCATGAGCGGATACATATTTGAATGTATTTAGAAAAATAAA
CAAATAGGTCATGACCAAAATCCCTTAACGTGAGTTTTCGTTCCACTGAGCGTCAGACCCCGTAGAAAAG
ATCAAAGGATCTTCTTGAGATCCTTTTTTTCTGCGCGTAATCTGCTGCTTGCAAACAAAAAAACCACCGC
TACCAGCGGTGGTTTGTTTGCCGGATCAAGAGCTACCAACTCTTTTTCCGAAGGTAACTGGCTTCAGCAG
AGCGCAGATACCAAATACTGTCCTTCTAGTGTAGCCGTAGTTAGGCCACCACTTCAAGAACTCTGTAGCA
CCGCCTACATACCTCGCTCTGCTAATCCTGTTACCAGTGGCTGCTGCCAGTGGCGATAAGTCGTGTCTTA
CCGGGTTGGACTCAAGACGATAGTTACCGGATAAGGCGCAGCGGTCGGGCTGAACGGGGGGTTCGTGCAC
ACAGCCCAGCTTGGAGCGAACGACCTACACCGAACTGAGATACCTACAGCGTGAGCTATGAGAAAGCGCC
ACGCTTCCCGAAGGGAGAAAGGCGGACAGGTATCCGGTAAGCGGCAGGGTCGGAACAGGAGAGCGCACGA
GGGAGCTTCCAGGGGGAAACGCCTGGTATCTTTATAGTCCTGTCGGGTTTCGCCACCTCTGACTTGAGCG
TCGATTTTTGTGATGCTCGTCAGGGGGGCGGAGCCTATGGAAAAACGCCAGCAACGCGGCCTTTTTACGG
TTCCTGGCCTTTTGCTGGCCTTTTGCTCACATGTTCTTTCCTGCGTTATCCCCTGATTCTGTGGATAACC
GTATTACCGCCTTTGAGTGAGCTGATACCGCTCGCCGCAGCCGAACGACCGAGCGCAGCGAGTCAGTGAG
CGAGGAAGCGGAAGAGCGCCTGATGCGGTATTTTCTCCTTACGCATCTGTGCGGTATTTCACACCGCAAT
GGTGCACTCTCAGTACAATCTGCTCTGATGCCGCATAGTTAAGCCAGTATACACTCCGCTATCGCTACGT
GACTGGGTCATGGCTGCGCCCCGACACCCGCCAACACCCGCTGACGCGCCCTGACGGGCTTGTCTGCTCC
CGGCATCCGCTTACAGACAAGCTGTGACCGTCTCCGGGAGCTGCATGTGTCAGAGGTTTTCACCGTCATC
ACCGAAACGCGCGAGGCAGCTGCGGTAAAGCTCATCAGCGTGGTCGTGAAGCGATTCACAGATGTCTGCC
TGTTCATCCGCGTCCAGCTCGTTGAGTTTCTCCAGAAGCGTTAATGTCTGGCTTCTGATAAAGCGGGCCA
TGTTAAGGGCGGTTTTTTCCTGTTTGGTCACTGATGCCTCCGTGTAAGGGGGATTTCTGTTCATGGGGGT
AATGATACCGATGAAACGAGAGAGGATGCTCACGATACGGGTTACTGATGATGAACATGCCCGGTTACTG
GAACGTTGTGAGGGTAAACAACTGGCGGTATGGATGCGGCGGGACCAGAGAAAAATCACTCAGGGTCAAT
GCCAGCGCTTCGTTAATACAGATGTAGGTGTTCCACAGGGTAGCCAGCAGCATCCTGCGATGCAGATCCG
GAACATAATGGTGCAGGGCGCTGACTTCCGCGTTTCCAGACTTTACGAAACACGGAAACCGAAGACCATT
CATGTTGTTGCTCAGGTCGCAGACGTTTTGCAGCAGCAGTCGCTTCACGTTCGCTCGCGTATCGGTGATT
CATTCTGCTAACCAGTAAGGCAACCCCGCCAGCCTAGCCGGGTCCTCAACGACAGGAGCACGATCATGCT
AGTCATGCCCCGCGCCCACCGGAAGGAGCTGACTGGGTTGAAGGCTCTCAAGGGCATCGGTCGAGATCCC
GGTGCCTAATGAGTGAGCTAACTTACATTAATTGCGTTGCGCTCACTGCCCGCTTTCCAGTCGGGAAACC
TGTCGTGCCAGCTGCATTAATGAATCGGCCAACGCGCGGGGAGAGGCGGTTTGCGTATTGGGCGCCAGGG
TGGTTTTTCTTTTCACCAGTGAGACGGGCAACAGCTGATTGCCCTTCACCGCCTGGCCCTGAGAGAGTTG
CAGCAAGCGGTCCACGCTGGTTTGCCCCAGCAGGCGAAAATCCTGTTTGATGGTGGTTAACGGCGGGATA
TAACATGAGCTGTCTTCGGTATCGTCGTATCCCACTACCGAGATGTCCGCACCAACGCGCAGCCCGGACT
CGGTAATGGCGCGCATTGCGCCCAGCGCCATCTGATCGTTGGCAACCAGCATCGCAGTGGGAACGATGCC
CTCATTCAGCATTTGCATGGTTTGTTGAAAACCGGACATGGCACTCCAGTCGCCTTCCCGTTCCGCTATC
GGCTGAATTTGATTGCGAGTGAGATATTTATGCCAGCCAGCCAGACGCAGACGCGCCGAGACAGAACTTA
ATGGGCCCGCTAACAGCGCGATTTGCTGGTGACCCAATGCGACCAGATGCTCCACGCCCAGTCGCGTACC
GTCTTCATGGGAGAAAATAATACTGTTGATGGGTGTCTGGTCAGAGACATCAAGAAATAACGCCGGAACA
TTAGTGCAGGCAGCTTCCACAGCAATGGCATCCTGGTCATCCAGCGGATAGTTAATGATCAGCCCACTGA
CGCGTTGCGCGAGAAGATTGTGCACCGCCGCTTTACAGGCTTCGACGCCGCTTCGTTCTACCATCGACAC
CACCACGCTGGCACCCAGTTGATCGGCGCGAGATTTAATCGCCGCGACAATTTGCGACGGCGCGTGCAGG
GCCAGACTGGAGGTGGCAACGCCAATCAGCAACGACTGTTTGCCCGCCAGTTGTTGTGCCACGCGGTTGG
GAATGTAATTCAGCTCCGCCATCGCCGCTTCCACTTTTTCCCGCGTTTTCGCAGAAACGTGGCTGGCCTG
GTTCACCACGCGGGAAACGGTCTGATAAGAGACACCGGCATACTCTGCGACATCGTATAACGTTACTGGT
TTCACATTCACCACCCTGAATTGACTCTCTTCCGGGCGCTATCATGCCATACCGCGAAAGGTTTTGCGCC
ATTCGATGGTGTCCGGGATCTCGACGCTCTCCCTTATGCGACTCCTGCATTAGGAAGCAGCCCAGTAGTA
GGTTGAGGCCGTTGAGCACCGCCGCCGCAAGGAATGGTGCATGCAAGGAGATGGCGCCCAACAGTCCCCC
GGCCACGGGGCCTGCCACCATACCCACGCCGAAACAAGCGCTCATGAGCCCGAAGTGGCGAGCCCGATCT
TCCCCATCGGTGATGTCGGCGATATAGGCGCCAGCAACCGCACCTGTGGCGCCGGTGATGCCGGCCACGA
TGCGTCCGGCGTAGAGGATCGAGATCGATCTCGATCCCGCGAAATTAATACGACTCACTATAGGGGAATT
GTGAGCGGATAACAATTCCCCTCTAGAAATAATTTTGTTTAACTTTAAGAAGGAGATATACCATGGCAAG
CTGGAGCCACCCGCAGTTCGAAAAGGGTGCAGATGACGACGACAAGGTACCGCATATGGAGGGCGGGCTG
GGGCGTGCTGTGTGCTTGCTGACCGGGGCCTCCCGCGGCTTCGGCCGGACGCTGGCCCCGCTCCTGGCCT
CGCTGCTGTCGCCCGGCTCCGTGCTTGTCCTTAGCGCCCGCAACGACGAGGCACTGCGCCAGCTGGAGGC
CGAGCTGGGCGCCGAGCGGTCTGGCCTGCGCGTGGTGCGGGTGCCCGCCGACCTGGGCGCCGAGGCCGGC
TTGCAGCAGCTGCTCGGCGCCCTGCGCGAGCTCCCCCGGCCCAAGGGGCTGCAGCGACTGCTGCTTATCA
ACAACGCGGGCTCTCTTGGGGATGTGTCCAAAGGCTTCGTGGACCTGAGTGACTCCACTCAAGTGAACAA
CTACTGGGCACTGAACTTGACCTCCATGCTCTGCCTGACTTCCAGCGTCCTGAAGGCCTTCCCGGACAGT
CCTGGCCTCAACAGAACCGTGGTTAACATCTCGTCCCTCTGTGCCCTGCAACCTTTCAAAGGCTGGGCGC
TGTACTGTGCAGGAAAGGCTGCTCGTGATATGCTGTTCCAGGTCCTGGCGCTGGAGGAACCTAATGTGAG
GGTGCTGAACTATGCCCCAGGTCCTCTGGACACAGACATGCAGCAGTTGGCCCGGGAGACCTCCGTGGAC
CCAGACATGCGAAAAGGGCTGCAGGAGCTGAAGGCAAAGGGGAAGCTGGTGGATTGCAAGGTGTCAGCCC
AGAAACTGCTGAGCTTACTGGAAAAGGACGAGTTCAAGTCTGGAGCCCACGTGGACTTCTATGACAAAGA
ATTCGGATCCGAAATCGGTACTGGCTTTCCATTCGACCCCCATTATGTGGAAGTCCTGGGCGAGCGCATG
CACTACGTCGATGTTGGTCCGCGCGATGGCACCCCTGTGCTGTTCCTGCACGGTAACCCGACCTCCTCCT
ACGTGTGGCGCAACATCATCCCGCATGTTGCACCGACCCATCGCTGCATTGCTCCAGACCTGATCGGTAT
GGGCAAATCCGACAAACCAGACCTGGGTTATTTCTTCGACGACCACGTCCGCTTCATGGATGCCTTCATC
GAAGCCCTGGGTCTGGAAGAGGTCGTCCTGGTCATTCACGACTGGGGCTCCGCTCTGGGTTTCCACTGGG
CCAAGCGCAATCCAGAGCGCGTCAAAGGTATTGCATTTATGGAGTTCATCCGCCCTATCCCGACCTGGGA
CGAATGGCCAGAATTTGCCCGCGAGACCTTCCAGGCCTTCCGCACCACCGACGTCGGCCGCAAGCTGATC
ATCGATCAGAACGTTTTTATCGAGGGTACGCTGCCGATGGGTGTCGTCCGCCCGCTGACTGAAGTCGAGA
TGGACCATTACCGCGAGCCGTTCCTGAATCCTGTTGACCGCGAGCCACTGTGGCGCTTCCCAAACGAGCT
GCCAATCGCCGGTGAGCCAGCGAACATCGTCGCGCTGGTCGAAGAATACATGGACTGGCTGCACCAGTCC
CCTGTCCCGAAGCTGCTGTTCTGGGGCACCCCAGGCGTTCTGATCCCACCGGCCGAAGCCGCTCGCCTGG
CCAAAAGCCTGCCTAACTGCAAGGCTGTGGACATCGGCCCGGGTCTGAATCTGCTGCAAGAAGACAACCC
GGACCTGATCGGCAGCGAGATCGCGCGCTGGCTGTCTACTCTGGAGATTTCCGGTAGCGGCCGCCCTCCT
CCTCCGCCACCGCCACCACCGCCGCCGCCGCCACCACCACCTCCTCCGCCTCCTCCACCACCACCGCCAC
CGCCTCCACCACCTGGCGGCCGCTCTCGGTCTCTCGAGATGGATAAAGACTGCGAAATGAAACGCACTAC
CCTGGACAGCCCGCTGGGTAAACTGGAACTGAGCGGTTGCGAGCAGGGCCTGCACGAAATCATTTTCCTG
GGCAAAGGTACGAGCGCTGCGGATGCGGTCGAAGTACCGGCTCCGGCTGCGGTTCTGGGTGGCCCGGAGC
CGCTGATGCAGGCTACCGCATGGCTGAACGCATATTTTCACCAGCCAGAGGCGATTGAAGAGTTCCCTGT
ACCGGCCCTGCATCACCCGGTATTTCAGCAGGAATCCTTTACCCGTCAGGTACTGTGGAAACTGCTGAAA
GTAGTGAAATTCGGCGAGGTGATCTCCTATTCCCATCTGGCGGCGCTGGCTGGCAACCCAGCGGCAACTG
CGGCGGTGAAAACCGCTCTGTCTGGTAATCCGGTGCCAATTCTGATCCCGTGCCACCGTGTGGTTCAGGG
CGACCTGGACGTAGGTGGCTACGAAGGCGGCCTGGCTGTGAAAGAATGGCTGCTGGCGCACGAAGGTCAC
CGTCTGGGTAAACCAGGCCTGGGCGGAGCTCCGGGCTTCTCCTCAATTTCCGCTCATCACCACCATCATC
ACCATCACCACCACTAATTAACCTAGGCTGCTGCCACCGCTGAGCAATAACTAGCATAACCCCTTGGGGC
CTCTAAACGGGTCTTGAGGGGTTTTTTGCTGAAAGGAGGAACTATATCCGGAT
